Addgene plasmid #195415: pMN-011
Purpose: AAVS1 Integratable mCherry Reporter for synZiFTR ZF3
Depositing lab: Ahmad Khalil. Depositing organization: Boston University Main Campus. Publication: Multidimensional control of therapeutic human cell function with synthetic gene circuits. Li HS, Israni DV, Gagnon KA, Gan KA, Raymond MH, Sander JD, Roybal KT, Joung JK, Wong WW, Khalil AS. Science. 2022 Dec 16;378(6625):1227-1234. doi: 10.1126/science.ade0156. Epub 2022 Dec 15. PubMed 36520914.
Backbone
  Vector backbone: AAVS1 donor
  Vector type: Mammalian Expression
Growth in bacteria
  Bacterial resistance: Ampicillin, 100 μg/mL
  Growth temperature: 37°C
  Growth strain: NEB Stable
  Copy number: Unknown
Gene/Insert
  Gene/Insert name: 4X ZF3 BS - minCMV - mCherry - RbGpA - bGHpA - pGK - PuroR - P2A - BFP - SV40pA
  Species: Synthetic
  Cloning method: Gibson Cloning
Terms and licenses: Academic/Nonprofit Terms; Industry Terms: Not Available to Industry
How to cite: pMN-011 was a gift from Ahmad Khalil (Addgene plasmid # 195415 ; http://n2t.net/addgene:195415 ; RRID:Addgene_195415)
