[The description below was written by a language model from this plasmid's Addgene catalogue record and pLannotate feature annotations shown in this document.]
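Description:
pMN-011 is an 8.2 kb mammalian reporter plasmid built on an AAVS1 donor backbone, designed to place a synthetic transcription-factor reporter into the human AAVS1 safe-harbour locus (intron 1 of PPP1R12C). It is maintained in E. coli through a high-copy ColE1/pUC-type origin and selected with ampicillin via the β-lactamase gene. The backbone also carries lac promoter/operator remnants, an SV40 origin and an additional SV40 polyadenylation signal outside the homology arms.

The payload sits between the annotated left and right AAVS1 homology arms, which allow homology-directed insertion at the genomic site, typically after a nuclease-induced break, although the record does not name a nuclease. The reporter unit consists of four binding sites for the ZF3 zinc-finger domain (listed in the insert name but not annotated in the feature table) upstream of a minimal CMV promoter driving mCherry. It is terminated by a rabbit β-globin polyadenylation signal and followed by a bGH polyadenylation signal. Because the minimal promoter should have little activity on its own, red fluorescence is expected to report recruitment of a ZF3-based synZiFTR synthetic transcriptional regulator to the upstream sites. Downstream, a constitutive mouse PGK promoter expresses puromycin N-acetyltransferase linked through a P2A self-cleaving peptide to TagBFP, ending in an SV40 polyadenylation signal. This allows integrated cells to be selected with puromycin and identified or sorted by blue fluorescence independently of reporter state.

The construct is intended for generating stable human reporter cell lines to measure the activity, inducibility and specificity of ZF3 synZiFTR gene-regulation circuits.
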