Features (pLannotate 1.2.2; 25 found; start..end, strand, type, name):
      4..23      +  enhancer       CMV enhancer (fragment): human cytomegalovirus immediate early enhancer
    127..656     -  misc_feature   HA-R: right homology arm from the adeno-associated virus integration site (AAVS1) within intron 1 of the human PPP1R12C gene
   1061..1097    +  promoter       minimal CMV promoter (fragment): human cytomegalovirus (CMV) immediate early promoter
   1147..1856    +  CDS            mCherry (fragment): monomeric derivative of DsRed fluorescent protein (Shaner et al., 2004) mammalian codon-optimized
   1866..1937    +  CDS            HBB (fragment): HBB_PONPY - Experimental evidence at transcript level: Swiss-Prot protein existence level 2. Involved in oxygen transport from the lung to the various peripheral tissues. From Pongo pygmaeus (Bornean orangutan).
   2008..2063    +  polyA_signal   β-globin poly(A) signal: rabbit β-globin polyadenylation signal (Gil and Proudfoot, 1987)
   2409..2633    +  polyA_signal   bGH poly(A) signal: bovine growth hormone polyadenylation signal
   2637..2658    +  promoter       SV40 promoter (fragment): SV40 enhancer and early promoter
   2698..3197    +  promoter       PGK promoter: mouse phosphoglycerate kinase 1 promoter
   3221..3817    +  CDS            PuroR (fragment): puromycin N-acetyltransferase; pac from Streptomyces; confers resistance to puromycin
   3884..4585    +  CDS            TagBFP: monomeric blue fluorescent protein mammalian codon-optimized
   4596..4680    +  CDS            large T antigen (fragment): large T antigen from SV40 (simian virus 40)
   4703..4824    +  polyA_signal   SV40 poly(A) signal: SV40 polyadenylation signal
   4965..5466    -  misc_feature   HA-L: left homology arm from the adeno-associated virus integration site (AAVS1) within intron 1 of the human PPP1R12C gene
   5692..5708    -  protein_bind   lac operator: The lac repressor binds to the lac operator to inhibit transcription in E. coli. This inhibition can be relieved by adding lactose or isopropyl-β-D-thiogalactopyranoside (IPTG). lac repressor encoded by lacI
   5716..5746    -  promoter       lac promoter: promoter for the E. coli lac operon
   5761..5782    -  protein_bind   CAP binding site: CAP binding activates transcription in the presence of cAMP. E. coli catabolite activator protein
   5795..5834    -  CDS            lacI (fragment): lac repressor; lacI; The lac repressor binds to the lac operator to inhibit transcription in E. coli. This inhibition can be relieved by adding lactose or isopropyl-β-D-thiogalactopyranoside (IPTG).
   5841..5863    +  promoter       SV40 promoter (fragment): SV40 enhancer and early promoter
   5887..6022    +  rep_origin     SV40 ori: SV40 origin of replication
   6042..6176    +  polyA_signal   SV40 poly(A) signal: SV40 polyadenylation signal
   6178..6232    -  CDS            lacI (fragment): lac repressor; lacI; The lac repressor binds to the lac operator to inhibit transcription in E. coli. This inhibition can be relieved by adding lactose or isopropyl-β-D-thiogalactopyranoside (IPTG).
   6415..7003    -  rep_origin     ori: high-copy-number ColE1/pMB1/pBR322/pUC origin of replication
   7174..8034    -  CDS            AmpR: β-lactamase; bla; confers resistance to ampicillin, carbenicillin, and related antibiotics
   8035..8139    -  promoter       AmpR promoter: bla
>Addgene plasmid #195415 | pMN-011 | addgene full sequence | sequence record 384998 | Addgene NGS Result
GTCGACATTGATTATTGACTAGTGAAGGGGCAGGAGAGCCAGGGGCATGAGATGGTGGACGAGGAAGGGG
GACAGGGAAGCCTGAGCGCCTCTCCTGGGCTTGCCAAGGACTCAAACCCAGAAGCCCAGAGCAGGGCCTT
AGGGAAGCGGGACCCTGCTCTGGGCGGAGGAATATGTCCCAGATAGCACTGGGGACTCTTTAAGGAAAGA
AGGATGGAGAAAGAGAAAGGGAGTAGAGGCGGCCACGACCTGGTGAACACCTAGGACGCACCATTCTCAC
AAAGGGAGTTTTCCACACGGACACCCCCCTCCTCACCACAGCCCTGCCAGGACGGGGCTGGCTACTGGCC
TTATCTCACAGGTAAAACTGACGCACGGAGGAACAATATAAATTGGGGACTAGAAAGGTGAAGAGCCAAA
GTTAGAACTCAGGACCAACTTATTCTGATTTTGTTTTTCCAAACTGCTTCTCCTCTTGGGAAGTGTAAGG
AAGCTGCAGCACCAGGATCAGTGAAACGCACCAGACAGCCGCGTCAGAGCAGCTCAGGTTCTGGGAGAGG
GTAGCGCAGGGTGGCCACTGAGAACCGGGCAGGTCACGCATCCCCCCCTTCCCTCCCACCCCCTGCCAAG
CTCTCCCTCCCAGGATCCTCTCTGGCTCCATCGTAAGCAAACCTTAGAGGTTCTGGCAAGGAGAGAGATG
GCTCCAGGAAATGGGGGTGTGTCACCAGATAAGGAATCTGCCTAACAGGAGGTGGGGGTTAGACCCAATA
TCAGGAGACTAGGAAGGAGGAGGCCTAAGGATGGGGCTTTTCTGTCACCAATCCGCCGGCGAATTCGTCG
ACCGGGTTTCGTAACAATCGCATGAGGATTCGCAACGCCTTAGACGTCGAAGTAGCCGTAGTCCCGTCTC
AGTAAAGGTAGACGTCGAAGTAGCCGTAGAATCGGACTGCCTTCGTAAGACGTCGAAGTAGCCGTAGGTA
TCAGTCGCCTCGGAAAGACGTCGAAGTAGCCGTAGATTCGTAAGAGGCTCACTCTCCCTTACACGGAGTG
GATAACTAGTTAGGCGTGTACGGTGGGAGGCCTATATAAGCAGAGCTCGTTTAGTGAACCGTCAGATCGC
CTGGAACGCGTACCGGTGTCGCCACCATGGTGAGCAAGGGCGAGGAGGATAACATGGCCATCATCAAGGA
GTTCATGCGCTTCAAGGTGCACATGGAGGGCTCCGTGAACGGCCACGAGTTCGAGATCGAGGGCGAGGGC
GAGGGCCGCCCCTACGAGGGCACCCAGACCGCCAAGCTGAAGGTGACCAAGGGTGGCCCCCTGCCCTTCG
CCTGGGACATCCTGTCCCCTCAGTTCATGTACGGCTCCAAGGCCTACGTGAAGCACCCCGCCGACATCCC
CGACTACTTGAAGCTGTCCTTCCCCGAGGGCTTCAAGTGGGAGCGCGTGATGAACTTCGAGGACGGCGGC
GTGGTGACCGTGACCCAGGACTCCTCCCTGCAGGACGGCGAGTTCATCTACAAGGTGAAGCTGCGCGGCA
CCAACTTCCCCTCCGACGGCCCCGTAATGCAGAAGAAGACCATGGGCTGGCAGGCCTCCTCCGAGCGGAT
GTACCCCGAGGACGGCGCCCTGAAGGGCGAGATCAAGCAGAGGCTGAAGCTGAAGGACGGCGGCCACTAC
GACGCTGAGGTCAAGACCACCTACAAGGCCAAGAAGCCCGTGCAGCTGCCCGGCGCCTACAACGTCAACA
TCAAGTTGGACATCACCTCCCACAACGAGGACTACACCATCGTGGAACAGTACGAACGCGCCGAGGGCCG
CCACTCCACCGGCGGCATGGACGAGCTGTACAAGTAAGCGGCCGCACTCCTCAGGTGCAGGCTGCCTATC
AGAAGGTGGTGGCTGGTGTGGCCAATGCCCTGGCTCACAAATACCACTGAGATCTTTTTCCCTCTGCCAA
AAATTATGGGGACATCATGAAGCCCCTTGAGCATCTGACTTCTGGCTAATAAAGGAAATTTATTTTCATT
GCAATAGTGTGTTGGAATTTTTTGTGTCTCTCACTCGGAAGGACATATGGGAGGGCAAATCATTTAAAAC
ATCAGAATGAGTATTTGGTTTAGAGTTTGGCAACATATGCCCATATGCTGGCTGCCATGAACAAAGGTTG
GCTATAAAGAGGTCATCAGTATATGAAACAGCCCCCTGCTGTCCATTCCTTATTCCATAGAAAAGCCTTG
ACTTGAGGTTAGATTTTTTTTATATTTTGTTTTGTGTTATTTTTTTCTTTAACATCCCTAAAATTTTCCT
TACATGTTTTACTAGCCAGATTTTTCCTCCTCTCCTGACTACTCCCAGTCATAGCTGTCCCTCTTCTCTT
ATGAAGATCCCTCGACCTGCAGGGTACCCTGTGCCTTCTAGTTGCCAGCCATCTGTTGTTTGCCCCTCCC
CCGTGCCTTCCTTGACCCTGGAAGGTGCCACTCCCACTGTCCTTTCCTAATAAAATGAGGAAATTGCATC
GCATTGTCTGAGTAGGTGTCATTCTATTCTGGGGGGTGGGGTGGGGCAGGACAGCAAGGGGGAGGATTGG
GAAGACAATAGCAGGCATGCTGGGGATGCGGTGGGCTCTATGGCTTCTGAGGCGGAAAGAACCAGCTGGG
GCTCTAGGGGGTATCCCCACGCGCCCTGTAGCGTACCGGGTAGGGGAGGCGCTTTTCCCAAGGCAGTCTG
GAGCATGCGCTTTAGCAGCCCCGCTGGGCACTTGGCGCTACACAAGTGGCCTCTGGCCTCGCACACATTC
CACATCCACCGGTAGGCGCCAACCGGCTCCGTTCTTTGGTGGCCCCTTCGCGCCACCTTCTACTCCTCCC
CTAGTCAGGAAGTTCCCCCCCGCCCCGCAGCTCGCGTCGTGCAGGACGTGACAAATGGAAGTAGCACGTC
TCACTAGTCTCGTGCAGATGGACAGCACCGCTGAGCAATGGAAGCGGGTAGGCCTTTGGGGCAGCGGCCA
ATAGCAGCTTTGCTCCTTCGCTTTCTGGGCTCAGAGGCTGGGAAGGGGTGGGTCCGGGGGCGGGCTCAGG
GGCGGGCTCAGGGGCGGGGCGGGCGCCCGAAGGTCCTCCGGAGGCCCGGCATTCTGCACGCTTCAAAAGC
GCACGTCTGCCGCGCTGTTCTCCTCTTCCTCATCTCCGGGCCTTTCGATATCTCGCACAGTGCCGCCACC
ATGACCGAGTACAAGCCCACGGTGCGCCTCGCCACCCGCGACGACGTCCCCAGGGCCGTACGCACCCTCG
CCGCCGCGTTCGCCGACTACCCCGCCACGCGCCACACCGTCGATCCGGACCGCCACATCGAGCGGGTCAC
CGAGCTGCAAGAACTCTTCCTCACGCGCGTCGGGCTCGACATCGGCAAGGTGTGGGTCGCGGACGACGGC
GCCGCGGTGGCGGTCTGGACCACGCCGGAGAGCGTCGAAGCGGGGGCGGTGTTCGCCGAGATCGGCCCGC
GCATGGCCGAGTTGAGCGGTTCCCGGCTGGCCGCGCAGCAACAGATGGAAGGCCTCCTGGCGCCGCACCG
GCCCAAGGAGCCCGCGTGGTTCCTGGCCACCGTCGGCGTCTCGCCCGACCACCAGGGCAAGGGTCTGGGC
AGCGCCGTCGTGCTCCCCGGAGTGGAGGCGGCCGAGCGCGCCGGGGTGCCCGCCTTCCTGGAGACCTCCG
CGCCCCGCAACCTCCCCTTCTACGAGCGGCTCGGCTTCACCGTCACCGCCGACGTCGAGGTGCCCGAAGG
ACCGCGCACCTGGTGCATGACCCGCAAGCCCGGTGCCGGAAGCGGAGCTACTAACTTCAGCCTGCTGAAG
CAGGCTGGAGACGTGGAGGAGAACCCTGGACCTATGAGCGAGCTGATTAAGGAGAACATGCACATGAAGC
TGTACATGGAGGGCACCGTGGACAACCATCACTTCAAGTGCACATCCGAGGGCGAAGGCAAGCCCTACGA
GGGCACCCAGACCATGAGAATCAAGGTGGTCGAGGGCGGCCCTCTCCCCTTCGCCTTCGACATCCTGGCT
ACTAGCTTCCTCTACGGCAGCAAGACCTTCATCAACCACACCCAGGGCATCCCCGACTTCTTCAAGCAGT
CCTTCCCTGAGGGCTTCACATGGGAGAGAGTCACCACATACGAAGACGGGGGCGTGCTGACCGCTACCCA
GGACACCAGCCTCCAGGACGGCTGCCTCATCTACAACGTCAAGATCAGAGGGGTGAACTTCACATCCAAC
GGCCCTGTGATGCAGAAGAAAACACTCGGCTGGGAGGCCTTCACCGAGACGCTGTACCCCGCTGACGGCG
GCCTGGAAGGCAGAAACGACATGGCCCTGAAGCTCGTGGGCGGGAGCCATCTGATCGCAAACATCAAGAC
CACATATAGATCCAAGAAACCCGCTAAGAACCTCAAGATGCCTGGCGTCTACTATGTGGACTACAGACTG
GAAAGAATCAAGGAGGCCAACAACGAGACCTACGTCGAGCAGCACGAGGTGGCAGTGGCCAGATACTGCG
ACCTCCCTAGCAAACTGGGGCACAAGCTTAATTAATCTAGATAACTGATCATAATCAGCCATACCACATT
TGTAGAGGTTTTACTTGCTTTAAAAAACCTCCCACACCTCCCCCTGAACCTGAAACATAAAATGAATGCA
ATTGTTGTTGTTAACTTGTTTATTGCAGCTTATAATGGTTACAAATAAAGCAATAGCATCACAAATTTCA
CAAATAAAGCATTTTTTTCACTGCATTCTAGTTGTGGTTTGTCCAAACTCATCAATGTATCTTAGGCGCG
CCCTGTCCCTAGTGGCCCCACTGTGGGGTGGAGGGGACAGATAAAAGTACCCAGAACCAGAGCCACATTA
ACCGGCCCTGGGAATATAAGGTGGTCCCAGCTCGGGGACACAGGATCCCTGGAGGCAGCAAACATGCTGT
CCTGAAGTGGACATAGGGGCCCGGGTTGGAGGAAGAAGACTAGCTGAGCTCTCGGACCCCTGGAAGATGC
CATGACAGGGGGCTGGAAGAGCTAGCACAGACTAGAGAGGTAAGGGGGGTAGGGGAGCTGCCCAAATGAA
AGGAGTGAGAGGTGACCCGAATCCACAGGAGAACGGGGTGTCCAGGCAAAGAAAGCAAGAGGATGGAGAG
GTGGCTAAAGCCAGGGAGACGGGGTACTTTGGGGTTGTCCAGAAAAACGGTGATGATGCAGGCCTACAAG
AAGGGGAGGCGGGACGCAAGGGAGACATCCGTCGGAGAAGGCCATCCTAAGAAACGAGAGATGGCACAGG
CCCCAGAAGGAGAAGGAAAAGGGAACCCAGCGAGTGAAGACGGCATGGGGTTGGGTGAGGGAGGAGAGAT
GCCCGGAGAGGACCCAGACACGGGGAGGATCCGCTCAGAGGACATCACGTGGTGCAGCGCCGAGAAGGAA
GTGCTCCGGAAAGAGCATCCTTGGGCAGCAACACAGCAGAGAGCAAGGGGAAGAGGGAGTGGAGGAAGAC
GGAACCTGAAGGAGGCGGCAGGGAAGGATCTGGGCCAGCCGTAGAGGTGACCCAGGCCACAAGCTGCAGA
CAGAAAGCGGCACAGGCCCAGGGGAGAGAATGCCCTCGACCTGCAGCCCAAGCTTGGCGTAATCATGGTC
ATAGCTGTTTCCTGTGTGAAATTGTTATCCGCTCACAATTCCACACAACATACGAGCCGGAAGCATAAAG
TGTAAAGCCTGGGGTGCCTAATGAGTGAGCTAACTCACATTAATTGCGTTGCGCTCACTGCCCGCTTTCC
AGTCGGGAAACCTGTCGTGCCAGCGGATCCGCATCTCAATTAGTCAGCAACCATAGTCCCGCCCCTAACT
CCGCCCATCCCGCCCCTAACTCCGCCCAGTTCCGCCCATTCTCCGCCCCATGGCTGACTAATTTTTTTTA
TTTATGCAGAGGCCGAGGCCGCCTCGGCCTCTGAGCTATTCCAGAAGTAGTGAGGAGGCTTTTTTGGAGG
CCTAGGCTTTTGCAAAAAGCTAACTTGTTTATTGCAGCTTATAATGGTTACAAATAAAGCAATAGCATCA
CAAATTTCACAAATAAAGCATTTTTTTCACTGCATTCTAGTTGTGGTTTGTCCAAACTCATCAATGTATC
TTATCATGTCTGGATCCGCTGCATTAATGAATCGGCCAACGCGCGGGGAGAGGCGGTTTGCGTATTGGGC
GCTCTTCCGCTTCCTCGCTCACTGACTCGCTGCGCTCGGTCGTTCGGCTGCGGCGAGCGGTATCAGCTCA
CTCAAAGGCGGTAATACGGTTATCCACAGAATCAGGGGATAACGCAGGAAAGAACATGTGAGCAAAAGGC
CAGCAAAAGGCCAGGAACCGTAAAAAGGCCGCGTTGCTGGCGTTTTTCCATAGGCTCCGCCCCCCTGACG
AGCATCACAAAAATCGACGCTCAAGTCAGAGGTGGCGAAACCCGACAGGACTATAAAGATACCAGGCGTT
TCCCCCTGGAAGCTCCCTCGTGCGCTCTCCTGTTCCGACCCTGCCGCTTACCGGATACCTGTCCGCCTTT
CTCCCTTCGGGAAGCGTGGCGCTTTCTCATAGCTCACGCTGTAGGTATCTCAGTTCGGTGTAGGTCGTTC
GCTCCAAGCTGGGCTGTGTGCACGAACCCCCCGTTCAGCCCGACCGCTGCGCCTTATCCGGTAACTATCG
TCTTGAGTCCAACCCGGTAAGACACGACTTATCGCCACTGGCAGCAGCCACTGGTAACAGGATTAGCAGA
GCGAGGTATGTAGGCGGTGCTACAGAGTTCTTGAAGTGGTGGCCTAACTACGGCTACACTAGAAGAACAG
TATTTGGTATCTGCGCTCTGCTGAAGCCAGTTACCTTCGGAAAAAGAGTTGGTAGCTCTTGATCCGGCAA
ACAAACCACCGCTGGTAGCGGTGGTTTTTTTGTTTGCAAGCAGCAGATTACGCGCAGAAAAAAAGGATCT
CAAGAAGATCCTTTGATCTTTTCTACGGGGTCTGACGCTCAGTGGAACGAAAACTCACGTTAAGGGATTT
TGGTCATGAGATTATCAAAAAGGATCTTCACCTAGATCCTTTTAAATTAAAAATGAAGTTTTAAATCAAT
CTAAAGTATATATGAGTAAACTTGGTCTGACAGTTACCAATGCTTAATCAGTGAGGCACCTATCTCAGCG
ATCTGTCTATTTCGTTCATCCATAGTTGCCTGACTCCCCGTCGTGTAGATAACTACGATACGGGAGGGCT
TACCATCTGGCCCCAGTGCTGCAATGATACCGCGAGACCCACGCTCACCGGCTCCAGATTTATCAGCAAT
AAACCAGCCAGCCGGAAGGGCCGAGCGCAGAAGTGGTCCTGCAACTTTATCCGCCTCCATCCAGTCTATT
AATTGTTGCCGGGAAGCTAGAGTAAGTAGTTCGCCAGTTAATAGTTTGCGCAACGTTGTTGCCATTGCTA
CAGGCATCGTGGTGTCACGCTCGTCGTTTGGTATGGCTTCATTCAGCTCCGGTTCCCAACGATCAAGGCG
AGTTACATGATCCCCCATGTTGTGCAAAAAAGCGGTTAGCTCCTTCGGTCCTCCGATCGTTGTCAGAAGT
AAGTTGGCCGCAGTGTTATCACTCATGGTTATGGCAGCACTGCATAATTCTCTTACTGTCATGCCATCCG
TAAGATGCTTTTCTGTGACTGGTGAGTACTCAACCAAGTCATTCTGAGAATAGTGTATGCGGCGACCGAG
TTGCTCTTGCCCGGCGTCAATACGGGATAATACCGCGCCACATAGCAGAACTTTAAAAGTGCTCATCATT
GGAAAACGTTCTTCGGGGCGAAAACTCTCAAGGATCTTACCGCTGTTGAGATCCAGTTCGATGTAACCCA
CTCGTGCACCCAACTGATCTTCAGCATCTTTTACTTTCACCAGCGTTTCTGGGTGAGCAAAAACAGGAAG
GCAAAATGCCGCAAAAAAGGGAATAAGGGCGACACGGAAATGTTGAATACTCATACTCTTCCTTTTTCAA
TATTATTGAAGCATTTATCAGGGTTATTGTCTCATGAGCGGATACATATTTGAATGTATTTAGAAAAATA
AACAAATAGGGGTTCCGCGCACATTTCCCCGAAAAGTGCCACCTG
